Addgene plasmid #210565: pHR-SIN-BX SpyCatcher003-hCD52
Purpose: Expresses Spycatcher003 on the cell surface using human CD52 hinge
Depositing lab: Omer Dushek. Depositing organization: University of Oxford. Publication: Using CombiCells, a platform for titration and combinatorial display of cell surface ligands, to study T-cell antigen sensitivity modulation by accessory receptors. Patel A, Andre V, Eguiguren SB, Barton MI, Burton J, Denham EM, Pettmann J, Morch AM, Kutuzov MA, Siller-Farfan JA, Dustin ML, van der Merwe PA, Dushek O. EMBO J. 2024 Jan;43(1):132-150. doi: 10.1038/s44318-023-00012-1. Epub 2023 Dec 18. PubMed 38177315.
Backbone
  Vector backbone: pHR-SIN
  Backbone size w/o insert (bp): 10000
  Total vector size (bp): 10528
  Vector type: Mammalian Expression, Lentiviral
Growth in bacteria
  Bacterial resistance: Ampicillin, 100 μg/mL
  Growth temperature: 30°C
  Growth strain: NEB Stable
  Copy number: High Copy
Gene/Insert
  Gene/Insert name: Spycatcher003 fused to human CD52 hinge (alt name: hCD52-Spycatcher003)
  Species: Synthetic
  Insert size (bp): 528
  Promoter: SFFV
  Cloning method: Gibson Cloning
  Sequencing primers: 5′ ATGGAGACAGACACACTCCTGC; 3′ ctaACTGAAGCAGAAGAGGTGGATTATGG
Terms and licenses: Academic/Nonprofit Terms; Industry Terms: Not Available to Industry
Depositor comments: Please visit https://www.biorxiv.org/content/10.1101/2023.06.15.545075v2 for bioRxiv preprint
How to cite: pHR-SIN-BX SpyCatcher003-hCD52 was a gift from Omer Dushek (Addgene plasmid # 210565 ; http://n2t.net/addgene:210565 ; RRID:Addgene_210565)
