[The description below was written by a language model from this plasmid's Addgene catalogue record and pLannotate feature annotations shown in this document.]
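Description:
pHR-SIN-BX SpyCatcher003-hCD52 is a self-inactivating HIV-1-based lentiviral transfer plasmid for mammalian expression, built on the pHR-SIN backbone. In bacteria it is maintained through a high-copy ColE1/pUC-type origin and selected with ampicillin via the AmpR β-lactamase gene. The lentiviral cassette contains a truncated 5' LTR, the Ψ packaging signal with an adjoining gag fragment, the Rev response element for Rev-dependent nuclear export of the genomic RNA, the cPPT/CTS element, and a ΔU3 3' LTR that inactivates LTR promoter activity after integration. Outside the viral region the annotation also finds backbone remnants, including an SV40 promoter followed by gpt fragments, SV40 small t intron and poly(A) sequences, and fragments of rop, bom, TcR and lacI. These appear to be legacy elements rather than functional parts of the payload.

The payload is a synthetic 528 bp open reading frame driven by the internal SFFV promoter and followed by a WPRE, which enhances transcript expression. The feature table shows a mouse Igκ leader at the start of the coding region and a human CD52 fragment at its end. The unannotated stretch between them presumably corresponds to SpyCatcher003, although the software did not label it. The leader directs the protein into the secretory pathway, and the CD52 portion, described in the record as a hinge, presents SpyCatcher003 on the cell surface. SpyCatcher003 forms a covalent bond with SpyTag-bearing proteins, so transduced cells can be loaded with chosen ligands. The associated publication uses this in a platform for titratable and combinatorial display of cell surface ligands to study T-cell antigen sensitivity. The sequenced record is 9,480 nt, shorter than the catalogue total of 10,528 bp.
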