Features (pLannotate 1.2.2; 34 found; start..end, strand, type, name):
    177..212     +  CDS            rop (fragment): Rop protein, which maintains plasmids at low copy number; rop
    314..362     +  misc_feature   bom (fragment): basis of mobility region from pBR322
    363..642     -  CDS            TcR (fragment): tetracycline efflux protein; tet; confers resistance to tetracycline
    870..888     +  promoter       SP6 promoter: promoter for bacteriophage SP6 RNA polymerase
    913..1146    -  LTR            3' LTR (ΔU3): self-inactivating 3' long terminal repeat (LTR) from HIV-1
   1148..1216    -  CDS            nef (fragment): NEF_HV1Z2 - Experimental evidence at protein level: Swiss-Prot protein existence level 1. Extracellular Nef protein targets CD4(+) T-lymphocytes for apoptosis by interacting with CXCR4 surface receptors. From Human immunodeficiency virus type 1 group M subtype D (isolate Z2/CDC-Z34) (HIV-1).
   1240..1259    -  misc_feature   MCS (fragment): pBluescript multiple cloning site
   1260..1848    -  misc_feature   WPRE: woodchuck hepatitis virus posttranscriptional regulatory element
   1848..1866    -  misc_feature   MCS (fragment): pBluescript multiple cloning site
   1867..1897    -  misc_feature   MCS (fragment): pUC18/19 multiple cloning site
   1911..1994    -  CDS            CD52 (fragment): CD52_HUMAN - Also known as CDW52, HE5. Experimental evidence at protein level: Swiss-Prot protein existence level 1. May play a role in carrying and orienting carbohydrate, as well as having a more specific role. From Homo sapiens (Human).
   2373..2435    -  sig_peptide    Igκ leader: leader sequence from mouse immunoglobulin κ light chain
   2461..2868    -  promoter       SFFV promoter: spleen focus-forming virus long terminal repeat (LTR) promoter
   2952..2984    +  misc_feature   MCS (fragment): pBluescript multiple cloning site
   3021..3138    -  misc_feature   cPPT/CTS: central polypurine tract and central termination sequence of HIV-1
   3175..3275    -  CDS            Rev (fragment): human immunodeficiency virus 1 (HIV-1) Rev protein; rev; enhances nuclear export of unspliced and incompletely spliced viral mRNAs
   3652..3885    -  misc_feature   RRE: The Rev response element (RRE) of HIV-1 allows for Rev-dependent mRNA export from the nucleus to the cytoplasm.
   4060..4398    -  CDS            HIV-1 gag (fragment): gag protein from human immunodeficiency virus 1; gag
   4382..4507    -  misc_feature   HIV-1 Ψ: packaging signal of human immunodeficiency virus type 1
   4554..4811    -  LTR            5' LTR (truncated): truncated 5' long terminal repeat (LTR) from HIV-1
   4859..5188    -  CDS            nef (fragment): NEF_HV1BR - Experimental evidence at protein level: Swiss-Prot protein existence level 1. Extracellular Nef protein targets CD4(+) T-lymphocytes for apoptosis by interacting with CXCR4 surface receptors (PubMed:14990729). From Human immunodeficiency virus type 1 group M subtype B (isolate BRU/LAI) (HIV-1).
   5355..5489    -  polyA_signal   SV40 poly(A) signal: SV40 polyadenylation signal
   5512..5595    -  CDS            large T antigen (fragment): large T antigen from SV40 (simian virus 40)
   5914..5934    -  CDS            SV40 NLS: nuclear localization signal of SV40 (simian virus 40) large T antigen
   6064..6129    -  intron         small t intron: SV40 (simian virus 40) small t antigen intron
   6131..6205    -  CDS            small t antigen (fragment): SV40 (simian virus 40) small t antigen
   6209..6514    -  CDS            frsA (fragment): FRSA_ECOLI - Also known as yafA. Experimental evidence at protein level: Swiss-Prot protein existence level 1. Catalyzes the hydrolysis of esters (PubMed:15808744). Displays esterase activity toward pNP-butyrate (PubMed:15808744). May stimulate mixed-acid fermentation by acting as a fermentation/respiration switch that down-regulates respiration and up- regulates fermentation rates (PubMed:15169777). From Escherichia coli (strain K12).
   6609..6944    -  CDS            gpt (fragment): XGPT_ECOLI - Also known as gpp, gxu. Experimental evidence at protein level: Swiss-Prot protein existence level 1. Purine salvage pathway enzyme that catalyzes the transfer of the ribosyl-5-phosphate group from 5-phospho-alpha-D-ribose 1- diphosphate (PRPP) to the N9 position of the 6-oxopurines guanine and xanthine to form the corresponding ribonucleotides GMP (guanosine 5'- monophosphate) and XMP (xanthosine 5'-monophosphate), with the release of PPi. To a lesser extent, also acts on hypoxanthine (PubMed:9100006, PubMed:3886014). Does not ribophosphorylate adenine (PubMed:3886014). From Esch
   6944..7063    -  CDS            gpt (fragment): XGPT_ECOLI - Also known as gpp, gxu. Experimental evidence at protein level: Swiss-Prot protein existence level 1. Purine salvage pathway enzyme that catalyzes the transfer of the ribosyl-5-phosphate group from 5-phospho-alpha-D-ribose 1- diphosphate (PRPP) to the N9 position of the 6-oxopurines guanine and xanthine to form the corresponding ribonucleotides GMP (guanosine 5'- monophosphate) and XMP (xanthosine 5'-monophosphate), with the release of PPi. To a lesser extent, also acts on hypoxanthine (PubMed:9100006, PubMed:3886014). Does not ribophosphorylate adenine (PubMed:3886014). From Esch
   7263..7592    -  promoter       SV40 promoter: SV40 enhancer and early promoter
   7599..7655    -  CDS            lacI (fragment): lac repressor; lacI; The lac repressor binds to the lac operator to inhibit transcription in E. coli. This inhibition can be relieved by adding lactose or isopropyl-β-D-thiogalactopyranoside (IPTG).
   7838..8426    -  rep_origin     ori: high-copy-number ColE1/pMB1/pBR322/pUC origin of replication
   8597..9457    -  CDS            AmpR: β-lactamase; bla; confers resistance to ampicillin, carbenicillin, and related antibiotics
   9458..82      -  promoter       AmpR promoter (across the origin): bla
>Addgene plasmid #210565 | pHR-SIN-BX SpyCatcher003-hCD52 | addgene full sequence | sequence record 417656 | Addgene NGS Result
GAAGCATTTATCAGGGTTATTGTCTCATGAGCGGATACATATTTGAATGTATTTAGAAAAATAAACAAAT
AGGGGTTCCGCGCACATTTCCCCGAAAAGTGCCACCTGACGTCTAAGAAACCATTATTATCATGACATTA
ACCTATAAAAATAGGCGTATCACGAGGCCCTTTCGTCTCGCGCGTTTCGGTGATGACGGTGAAAACCTCT
GACACATGCAGCTCCCGGAGACGGTCACAGCTTGTCTGTAAGCGGATGCCGGGAGCAGACAAGCCCGTCA
GGGCGCGTCAGCGGGTGTTGGCGGGTGTCGGGGCTGGCTTAACTATGCGGCATCAGAGCAGATTGTACTG
AGAGTGCACCATTCGACGCTCTCCCTTATGCGACTCCTGCATTAGGAAGCAGCCCAGTAGTAGGTTGAGG
CCGTTGAGCACCGCCGCCGCAAGGAATGGTGCATGCAAGGAGATGGCGCCCAACAGTCCCCCGGCCACGG
GGCCTGCCACCATACCCACGCCGAAACAAGCGCTCATGAGCCCGAAGTGGCGAGCCCGATCTTCCCCATC
GGTGATGTCGGCGATATAGGCGCCAGCAACCGCACCTGTGGCGCCGGTGATGCCGGCCACGATGCGTCCG
GCGTAGAGGATCTGGCTAGCGATGACCCTGCTGATTGGTTCGCTGACCATTTCCGGGTGCGGGACGGCGT
TACCAGAAACTCAGAAGGTTCGTCCAACCAAACCGACTCTGACGGCAGTTTACGAGAGAGATGATAGGGT
CTGCTTCAGTAAGCCAGATGCTACACAATTAGGCTTGTACATATTGTCGTTAGAACGCGGCTACAATTAA
TACATAACCTTATGTATCATACACATACGATTTAGGTGACACTATAGAATACACGGAATTAATTCTAGAT
GCTGCTAGAGATTTTCCACACTGACTAAAAGGGTCTGAGGGATCTCTAGTTACCAGAGTCACACAACAGA
CGGGCACACACTACTTGAAGCACTCAAGGCAAGCTTTATTGAGGCTTAAGCAGTGGGTTCCCTAGTTAGC
CAGAGAGCTCCCAGGCTCAGATCTGGTCTAACCAGAGAGACCCAGTACAAGCAAAAAGCAGATCTTGTCT
TCGTTGGGAGTGAATTAGCCCTTCCAGTCCCCCCTTTTCTTTTAAAAAGTGGCTAAGATCTACAGCTGCC
TTGTAAGTCATTGGTCTTAAAGGTACCGAGCTCGAATTAATTCCCTCGATCGAGGTCGACGGTATCGATG
CGGGGAGGCGGCCCAAAGGGAGATCCGACTCGTCTGAGGGCGAAGGCGAAGACGCGGAAGAGGCCGCAGA
GCCGGCAGCAGGCCGCGGGAAGGAAGGTCCGCTGGATTGAGGGCCGAAGGGACGTAGCAGAAGGACGTCC
CGCGCAGAATCCAGGTGGCAACACAGGCGAGCAGCCAAGGAAAGGACGATGATTTCCCCGACAACACCAC
GGAATTGTCAGTGCCCAACAGCCGAGCCCCTGTCCAGCAGCGGGCAAGGCAGGCGGCGATGAGTTCCGCC
GTGGCAATAGGGAGGGGGAAAGCGAAAGTCCCGGAAAGGAGCTGACAGGTGGTGGCAATGCCCCAACCAG
TGGGGGTTGCGTCAGCAAACACAGTGCACACCACGCCACGTTGCCTGACAACGGGCCACAACTCCTCATA
AAGAGACAGCAACCAGGATTTATACAAGGAGGAGAAAATGAAAGCCATACGGGAAGCAATAGCATGATAC
AAAGGCATTAAAGCAGCGTATCCACATAGCGTAAAAGGAGCAACATAGTTAAGAATACCAGTCAATCTTT
CACAAATTTTGTAATCCAGAGGTTGATTATCGATAAGCTTGATATCAAGCTTGCATGCCTGCAGGTCGAC
TCTAGAGTCGCGGCCGCCTAACTGAAGCAGAAGAGGTGGATTATGGCATTGGCCACGAAGAAAAGGAAAA
TGCCTCCGCTTATGTTGCTGGATGCTGAGGGGCTGCTGGTTTGGCTGGTGCTTCCACCAGATCCGCTAGA
TCCGGTGTGTGCATCGCCCTCTGTTGCCTCTCCATCCACGGTCACCTGTCCGTCCTCGTTCACTGTAAAC
TCGATAGGGGTTGCCACCTCATATCCGTCTGGTGCTGCTGTCTCCACAAAGGTGTACTTGCCGGGATACA
GGTAGAAATCCTTCACGTGGCCGTCGGAGATCCATGTGCTGATGGTCTTGCCGGAGCTATCCCTCAGCTC
CATGGTTGCTCCTGCCAGCTCTCTTCCGTCCTCGTCCCTCTTGCTGAACTTGATGTGTGTGGCAGAATCC
TCCTCTGTGGTCATGTCGCCGGATGGTCCCTGCTCTCCAGACAGTCCGGACAGTGTGGTCACGTCACCAG
TGGAACCTGGAACCCAGAGCAGCAGTACCCATAGCAGGAGTGTGTCTGTCTCCATGGTGGCCTCGAGTAC
CGGGATCCCCCCCGGGCGACTCAGTCTGTCGGAGGACTGGCGCGCCGAGTGAGGGGTTGTGAGCTCTTTT
ATAGAGCTCGGGAAGCAGAAGCGCGCGAACAGAAGCGAGAAGCAGGCTGATTGGTTAATTCAAATAAGGC
GCAGGGTCATTTCAGGTCCTTGGGGGAGCCTGGAAACATCTGATGGGTCTTAAGAAACTGCTGAGGGTTG
GGCCATATCTGGGGACCATCTGTTCTTGGCCTCGGGCCGGGGCCGAAACTGCGGTGACCATCTGTTCTTG
GCCCCGGGCCGGGGCCGAAACTGCTCACCGCAGATATCCTGTTTGGCCCAACGTTAGCTATTTTCATGTA
CCCGCCCTTGATCTGAACTTCTCTATTCTTGGTTTGGTATTTTTCCATGCCTTGCAAAATGGCGTTACTG
CAGCTAGCTTGCCAAACCTACAGGTGGGGTCTTTCATTCCCCCCTTTTTCTGGAGACTAAATAAAATCTT
TTATTTTATCGGGGCTGCAGGAATTCGATATCAAGCTTATCGATCCAAACTGGATCTCTGCTGTCCCTGT
AATAAACCCGAAAATTTTGAATTTTTGTAATTTGTTTTTGTAATTCTTTAGTTTGTATGTCTGTTGCTAT
TATGTCTACTATTCTTTCCCCTGCACTGTACCCCCCAATCCCCCCTTTTCTTTTAAAATTGTGGATGAAT
ACTGCCATTTGGCGATACCGTCGAGATCCGTTCACTAATCGAATGGATCTGTCTCTGTCTCTCTCTCCAC
CTTCTTCTTCTATTCCTTCGGGCCTGTCGGGTCCCCTCGGGGTTGGGAGGTGGGTCTGAAACGATAATGG
TGAATATCCCTGCCTAACTCTATTCACTATAGAAAGTACAGCAAAAACTATTCTTAAACCTACCAAGCCT
CCTACTATCATTATGAATAATTTTATATACCACAGCCAATTTGTTATGTTAAACCAATTCCACAAACTTG
CCCATTTATCTAATTCCAATAATTCTTGTTCATTCTTTTCTTGCTGGTTTTGCGATTCTTCAATTAAGGA
GTGTATTAAGCTTGTGTAATTGTTAATTTCTCTGTCCCACTCCATCCAGGTCGTGTGATTCCAAATCTGT
TCCAGAGATTTATTACTCCAACTAGCATTCCAAGGCACAGCAGTGGTGCAAATGAGTTTTCCAGAGCAAC
CCCAAATCCCCAGGAGCTGTTGATCCTTTAGGTATCTTTCCACAGCCAGGATTCTTGCCTGGAGCTGCTT
GATGCCCCAGACTGTGAGTTGCAACAGATGCTGTTGCGCCTCAATAGCCCTCAGCAAATTGTTCTGCTGC
TGCACTATACCAGACAATAATTGTCTGGCCTGTACCGTCAGCGTCATTGACGCTGCGCCCATAGTGCTTC
CTGCTGCTCCCAAGAACCCAAGGAACAAAGCTCCTATTCCCACTGCTCTTTTTTCTCTCTGCACCACTCT
TCTCTTTGCCTTGGTGGGTGCTACTCCTAATGGTTCAATTTTTACTACTTTATATTTATATAATTCACTT
CTCCAATTGTCCCTCATATCTCCTCCTCCAGGTCTGAAGATCAGCGGCCGGCCGCTTGCTGTGCGGTGGT
CTTACTTTTGTTTTGCTCTTCCTCTATCTTGTCTAAAGCTTCCTTGGTGTCTTTTATCTCTATCCTTTGA
TGCACACAATAGAGGGTTGCTACTGTATTATATAATGATCTAAGTTCTTCTGATCCTGTCTGAAGGGATG
GTTGTAGCTGTCCCAGTATTTGTCTACAGCCTTCTGATGTTTCTAACAGGCCAGGATTAACTGCGAATCG
TTCTAGCTCCCTGCTTGCCCATACTATATGTTTTAATTTATATTTTTTCTTTCCCCCTGGCCTTAACCGA
ATTTTTTCCCATCGCGATCTAATTCTCCCCCGCTTAATACTGACGCTCTCGCACCCATCTCTCTCCTTCT
AGCCTCCGCTAGTCAAAATTTTTGGCGTACTCACCAGTCGCCGCCCCTCGCCTCTTGCCGTGCGCGCTTC
AGCAAGCCGAGTCCTGCGTCGAGAGAGCTCCTCTGGTTTCCCTTTCGCTTTCAAGTCCCTGTTCGGGCGC
CACTGCTAGAGATTTTCCACACTGACTAAAAGGGTCTGAGGGATCTCTAGTTACCAGAGTCACACAACAG
ACGGGCACACACTACTTGAAGCACTCAAGGCAAGCTTTATTGAGGCTTAAGCAGTGGGTTCCCTAGTTAG
CCAGAGAGCTCCCAGGCTCAGATCTGGTCTAACCAGAGAGACCCAGTACAGGCAAAAAGCAGCTGCTTAT
ATGCAGGATCTGAGGGCTCGCCACTCCCCAGTCCCGCCCAGGCCACGCCTCCCTGGAAAGTCCCCAGCGG
AAAGTCCCTTGTAGCAAGCTCGATATCAGCAGTTCTTGAAGTACTCCGGATGCAGCTCTCGGGCCACGTG
ATGAAATGCTAGGCGGCTGTCAAACCTCCACTCTAACACTTCTCTCTCCGGGTCATCCATCCCATGCAGG
CTCACAGGGTGTAACAAGCTGGTGTTCTCTCCTTTATTGGCCTCTTCTACCTTATCTGGCTCAACTGGTA
CTAGCTTGTAGCACCATCCAAAGGTCAGTGGATATCTGACCCCTGGCCCTGGTGTGTAGTTCTGCTAATC
AGGGAAGTAGCCTTGTGTGTGGTAGATCCACAGATCAAGGATATCTTGTCTTCTTTGGGAGTGAATTAGC
CCTTCCAACTACTAAGTTTGTAGTACATATTTAACAAATACAATTTCTTTAAAATGAAAATAATTCAGAG
GAATCACAGGTTTAGAGTAAATGAAACCACAGGTAATTGGCAGTGGTAATAGGGTATGGGGTGGGAAGTT
TGGGATGATTTTGGTTAGCTTGAGTTATCCAGTTGATCCAGACATGATAAGATACATTGATGAGTTTGGA
CAAACCACAACTAGAATGCAGTGAAAAAAATGCTTTATTTGTGAAATTTGTGATGCTATTGCTTTATTTG
TAACCATTATAAGCTGCAATAAACAAGTTAACAACAACAATTGCATTCATTTTATGTTTCAGGTTCAGGG
GGAGGTGTGGGAGGTTTTTTAAAGCAAGTAAAACCTCTACAAATGTGGTATGGCTGATTATGATCTCTAG
TCAAGGCACTATACATCAAATATTCCTTATTAACCCCTTTACAAATTAAAAAGCTAAAGGTACACAATTT
TTGAGCATAGTTATTAATAGCAGACACTCTATGCCTGTGTGGAGTAAGAAAAAACAGTATGTTATGATTA
TAACTGTTATGCCTACTTATAAAGGTTACAGAATATTTTTCCATAATTTTCTTGTATAGCAGTGCAGCTT
TTTCCTTTGTGGTGTAAATAGCAAAGCAAGCAAGAGTTCTATTACTAAACACAGCATGACTCAAAAAACT
TAGCAATTCTGAAGGAAAGTCCTTGGGGTCTTCTACCTTTCTCTTCTTTTTTGGAGGAGTAGAATGTTGA
GAGTCAGCAGTAGCCTCATCATCACTAGATGGCATTTCTTCTGAGCAAAACAGGTTTTCCTCATTAAAGG
CATTCCACCACTGCTCCCATTCATCAGTTCCATAGGTTGGAATCTAAAATACACAAACAATTAGAATCAG
TAGTTTAACACATTATACACTTAAAAATTTTATATTTACCTTAGAGCTTTAAATCTCTGTAGGTAGTTTG
TCCAATTATGTCACACCACAGAAGTAAGGTTCCTTCACAAAGATCCGGGGCCCACTCATAAATCCAGTTG
CCGCCACGGTAGCCAATCACCGTATCGTATAAATCATCGTCGGTACGTTCGGCATCGCTCATCACAATAC
GTGCCTGGACGTCGAGGATTTCGCGTGGGTCAATGCCGCGCCAGATCCACATCAGACGGTTAATCATGCG
ATACCAGTGAGGGATGGTTTTACCATCAAGGGCCGACTGCACAGGCGGTTGTGCGCCGTGATTAAAGCGG
CGGACTAGCGTCGAGGTTTCAGGATGTTTAAAGCGGGGTTTGAACAGGGTTTCGCTCAGGTTTGCCTGTG
TCATGGATGCAGCCTCCAGAATACTTACTGGAAACTATTGTAACCCGCCTGAAGTTAAAAAGAACAACGC
CCGGCAGTGCCAGGCGTTGAAAAGATTAGCGACCGGAGATTGGCGGGACGAATACGACGCCCATATCCCA
CGGCTGTTCAATCCAGGTATCTTGCGGGATATCAACAACATAGTCATCAACCAGCGGACGACCAGCCGGT
TTTGCGAAGATGGTGACAAAGTGCGCTTTTGGATACATTTCACGAATCGCAACCGCAGTACCACCGGTAT
CCACCAGGTCATCAATAACGATGAAGCCTTCGCCATCGCCTTCTGCGCGTTTCAGCACTTTAAGCTCGCG
CTGGTTGTCGTGATCGTAGCTGGAAATACAAACGGTATCGACATGACGAATACCCAGTTCACGCGCCAGT
AACGCACCCGGTACAGACCGCCACGGCTTACGGCAATAATGCCTTTCCATTGTTCAGAAGGCATCAGTCG
GCTTGCGAGTTTACGTGCATGGATCTGCAACATGTCCCAGGTGACGATGTATTTTTCGCTCATGTGAAGT
GTCCCAGCCTGTTTATCTACGGCTTAAAAAGTGTTCGAGGGGAAAATAGGTTGCGCGAGATTATAGAGAT
CTGGCGCACTAAAAACCAGTATTTCACATGAGTCCGCGTCTTTTTACGCACTGCCTCTCCCTGACGCGGG
ATAAAGTGGTATTCTCAAACATATCTCGCAAGCCTGTCTTGTGTCCAAGCTTTTTGCAAAAGCCTAGGCC
TCCAAAAAAGCCTCCTCACTACTTCTGGAATAGCTCAGAGGCCGAGGCGGCCTCGGCCTCTGCATAAATA
AAAAAAATTAGTCAGCCATGGGGCGGAGAATGGGCGGAACTGGGCGGAGTTAGGGGCGGGATGGGCGGAG
TTAGGGGCGGGACTATGGTTGCTGACTAATTGAGATGCATGCTTTGCATACTTCTGCCTGCTGGGGAGCC
TGGGGACTTTCCACACCTGGTTGCTGACTAATTGAGATGCATGCTTTGCATACTTCTGCCTGCTGGGGAG
CCTGGGGACTTTCCACACCCTAACTGACACACATTCCACAGCTGCATTAATGAATCGGCCAACGCGCGGG
GAGAGGCGGTTTGCGTATTGGGCGCTCTTCCGCTTCCTCGCTCACTGACTCGCTGCGCTCGGTCGTTCGG
CTGCGGCGAGCGGTATCAGCTCACTCAAAGGCGGTAATACGGTTATCCACAGAATCAGGGGATAACGCAG
GAAAGAACATGTGAGCAAAAGGCCAGCAAAAGGCCAGGAACCGTAAAAAGGCCGCGTTGCTGGCGTTTTT
CCATAGGCTCCGCCCCCCTGACGAGCATCACAAAAATCGACGCTCAAGTCAGAGGTGGCGAAACCCGACA
GGACTATAAAGATACCAGGCGTTTCCCCCTGGAAGCTCCCTCGTGCGCTCTCCTGTTCCGACCCTGCCGC
TTACCGGATACCTGTCCGCCTTTCTCCCTTCGGGAAGCGTGGCGCTTTCTCATAGCTCACGCTGTAGGTA
TCTCAGTTCGGTGTAGGTCGTTCGCTCCAAGCTGGGCTGTGTGCACGAACCCCCCGTTCAGCCCGACCGC
TGCGCCTTATCCGGTAACTATCGTCTTGAGTCCAACCCGGTAAGACACGACTTATCGCCACTGGCAGCAG
CCACTGGTAACAGGATTAGCAGAGCGAGGTATGTAGGCGGTGCTACAGAGTTCTTGAAGTGGTGGCCTAA
CTACGGCTACACTAGAAGAACAGTATTTGGTATCTGCGCTCTGCTGAAGCCAGTTACCTTCGGAAAAAGA
GTTGGTAGCTCTTGATCCGGCAAACAAACCACCGCTGGTAGCGGTGGTTTTTTTGTTTGCAAGCAGCAGA
TTACGCGCAGAAAAAAAGGATCTCAAGAAGATCCTTTGATCTTTTCTACGGGGTCTGACGCTCAGTGGAA
CGAAAACTCACGTTAAGGGATTTTGGTCATGAGATTATCAAAAAGGATCTTCACCTAGATCCTTTTAAAT
TAAAAATGAAGTTTTAAATCAATCTAAAGTATATATGAGTAAACTTGGTCTGACAGTTACCAATGCTTAA
TCAGTGAGGCACCTATCTCAGCGATCTGTCTATTTCGTTCATCCATAGTTGCCTGACTCCCCGTCGTGTA
GATAACTACGATACGGGAGGGCTTACCATCTGGCCCCAGTGCTGCAATGATACCGCGAGACCCACGCTCA
CCGGCTCCAGATTTATCAGCAATAAACCAGCCAGCCGGAAGGGCCGAGCGCAGAAGTGGTCCTGCAACTT
TATCCGCCTCCATCCAGTCTATTAATTGTTGCCGGGAAGCTAGAGTAAGTAGTTCGCCAGTTAATAGTTT
GCGCAACGTTGTTGCCATTGCTACAGGCATCGTGGTGTCACGCTCGTCGTTTGGTATGGCTTCATTCAGC
TCCGGTTCCCAACGATCAAGGCGAGTTACATGATCCCCCATGTTGTGCAAAAAAGCGGTTAGCTCCTTCG
GTCCTCCGATCGTTGTCAGAAGTAAGTTGGCCGCAGTGTTATCACTCATGGTTATGGCAGCACTGCATAA
TTCTCTTACTGTCATGCCATCCGTAAGATGCTTTTCTGTGACTGGTGAGTACTCAACCAAGTCATTCTGA
GAATAGTGTATGCGGCGACCGAGTTGCTCTTGCCCGGCGTCAATACGGGATAATACCGCGCCACATAGCA
GAACTTTAAAAGTGCTCATCATTGGAAAACGTTCTTCGGGGCGAAAACTCTCAAGGATCTTACCGCTGTT
GAGATCCAGTTCGATGTAACCCACTCGTGCACCCAACTGATCTTCAGCATCTTTTACTTTCACCAGCGTT
TCTGGGTGAGCAAAAACAGGAAGGCAAAATGCCGCAAAAAAGGGAATAAGGGCGACACGGAAATGTTGAA
TACTCATACTCTTCCTTTTTCAATATTATT
