>Addgene plasmid #210565 | pHR-SIN-BX SpyCatcher003-hCD52 | depositor partial sequence | sequence record 410660 | pHR-SIN-BX SpyCatcher003-hCD52 sequence 2603 bps
AGTTTGGATCGATAAGCTTGATATCGAATTCCTGCAGCCCCGATAAAATAAAAGATTTTATTTAGTCTCC
AGAAAAAGGGGGGAATGAAAGACCCCCACCTGTAGGTTTGGCAAGCTAGCTGCAGTAACGCCATTTGCAA
GGCATGGAAAAATACCAAACCAAGAATAGAGAAGTTCAGATCAAGGGCGGGTACATGAAAATAGCTAACG
TTGGGCCAAACAGGATATCTGCGGTGAGCAGTTTCGGCCCCGGCCCGGGGCCAAGAACAGATGGTCACCG
CAGTTTCGGCCCCGGCCCGAGGCCAAGAACAGATGGTCCCCAGATATGGCCCAACCCTCAGCAGTTTCTT
AAGACCCATCAGATGTTTCCAGGCTCCCCCAAGGACCTGAAATGACCCTGCGCCTTATTTGAATTAACCA
ATCAGCCTGCTTCTCGCTTCTGTTCGCGCGCTTCTGCTTCCCGAGCTCTATAAAAGAGCTCACAACCCCT
CACTCGGCGCGCCAGTCCTCCGACAGACTGAGTCGCCCGGGGGGGATCCCGGTACTCGAGGCCACCATGG
AGACAGACACACTCCTGCTATGGGTACTGCTGCTCTGGGTTCCAGGTTCCACTGGTGACGTGACCACACT
GTCCGGACTGTCTGGAGAGCAGGGACCATCCGGCGACATGACCACAGAGGAGGATTCTGCCACACACATC
AAGTTCAGCAAGAGGGACGAGGACGGAAGAGAGCTGGCAGGAGCAACCATGGAGCTGAGGGATAGCTCCG
GCAAGACCATCAGCACATGGATCTCCGACGGCCACGTGAAGGATTTCTACCTGTATCCCGGCAAGTACAC
CTTTGTGGAGACAGCAGCACCAGACGGATATGAGGTGGCAACCCCTATCGAGTTTACAGTGAACGAGGAC
GGACAGGTGACCGTGGATGGAGAGGCAACAGAGGGCGATGCACACACCGGATCTAGCGGATCTGGTGGAA
GCACCAGCCAAACCAGCAGCCCCTCAGCATCCAGCAACATAAGCGGAGGCATTTTCCTTTTCTTCGTGGC
CAATGCCATAATCCACCTCTTCTGCTTCAGTTAGGCGGCCGCGACTCTAGAGTCGACCTGCAGGCATGCA
AGCTTGATATCAAGCTTATCGATAATCAACCTCTGGATTACAAAATTTGTGAAAGATTGACTGGTATTCT
TAACTATGTTGCTCCTTTTACGCTATGTGGATACGCTGCTTTAATGCCTTTGTATCATGCTATTGCTTCC
CGTATGGCTTTCATTTTCTCCTCCTTGTATAAATCCTGGTTGCTGTCTCTTTATGAGGAGTTGTGGCCCG
TTGTCAGGCAACGTGGCGTGGTGTGCACTGTGTTTGCTGACGCAACCCCCACTGGTTGGGGCATTGCCAC
CACCTGTCAGCTCCTTTCCGGGACTTTCGCTTTCCCCCTCCCTATTGCCACGGCGGAACTCATCGCCGCC
TGCCTTGCCCGCTGCTGGACAGGGGCTCGGCTGTTGGGCACTGACAATTCCGTGGTGTTGTCGGGGAAAT
CATCGTCCTTTCCTTGGCTGCTCGCCTGTGTTGCCACCTGGATTCTGCGCGGGACGTCCTTCTGCTACGT
CCCTTCGGCCCTCAATCCAGCGGACCTTCCTTCCCGCGGCCTGCTGCCGGCTCTGCGGCCTCTTCCGCGT
CTTCGCCTTCGCCCTCAGACGAGTCGGATCTCCCTTTGGGCCGCCTCCCCGCATCGATACCGTCGACCTC
GATCGAGGGAATTAATTCGAGCTCGGTACCTTTAAGACCAATGACTTACAAGGCAGCTGTAGATCTTAGC
CACTTTTTAAAAGAAAAGGGGGGACTGGAAGGGCTAATTCACTCCCAACGAAGACAAGATCTGCTTTTTG
CTTGTACTGGGTCTCTCTGGTTAGACCAGATCTGAGCCTGGGAGCTCTCTGGCTAACTAGGGAACCCACT
GCTTAAGCCTCAATAAAGCTTGCCTTGAGTGCTTCAAGTAGTGTGTGCCCGTCTGTTGTGTGACTCTGGT
AACTAGAGATCCCTCAGACCCTTTTAGTCAGTGTGGAAAATCTCTAGCAGCATCTAGAATTAATTCCGTG
TATTCTATAGTGTCACCTAAATCGTATGTGTATGATACATAAGGTTATGTATTAATTGTAGCCGCGTTCT
AACGACAATATGTACAAGCCTAATTGTGTAGCATCTGGCTTACTGAAGCAGACCCTATCATCTCTCTCGT
AAACTGCCGTCAGAGTCGGTTTGGTTGGACGAACCTTCTGAGTTTCTGGTAACGCCGTCCCGCACCCGGA
AATGGTCAGCGAACCAATCAGCAGGGTCATCGCTAGCCAGATCCTCTACGCCGGACGCATCGTGGCCGGC
ATCACCGGCGCCACAGGTGCGGTTGCTGGCGCCTATATCGCCGACATCACCGATGGGGAAGATCGGGCTC
GCCACTTCGGGCTCATGAGCGCTTGTTTCGGCGTGGGTATGGTGGCAGGCCCCGTGGCCGGGGGACTGTT
GGGCGCCATCTCCTTGCATGCACCATTCCTTGCGGCGGCGGTGCTCAACGGCCTCAACCTACTACTGGGC
TGCTTCCTAATGC
